>Addgene plasmid #58553 | p41Nat 3-F GW | depositor full sequence | sequence record 90657 | p41Nat 3-F GW sequence 7470 bps
GACGAAAGGGCCTCGTGATACGCCTATTTTTATAGGTTAATGTCATGATAATAATGGTTTCTTAGGACGG
ATCGCTTGCCTGTAACTTACACGCGCCTCGTATCTTTTAATGATGGAATAATTTGGGAATTTACTCTGTG
TTTATTTATTTTTATGTTTTGTATTTGGATTTTAGAAAGTAAATAAAGAAGGTAGAAGAGTTACGGAATG
AAGAAAAAAAAATAAACAAAGGTTTAAAAAATTTCAACAAAAAGCGTACTTTACATATATATTTATTAGA
CAAGAAAAGCAGATTAAATAGATATACATTCGATTAACGATAAGTAAAATGTAAAATCACAGGATTTTCG
TGTGTGGTCTTCTACACAGACAAGATGAAACAATTCGGCATTAATACCTGAGAGCAGGAAGAGCAAGATA
AAAGGTAGTATTTGTTGGCGATCCCCCTAGAGTCTTTTACATCTTCGGAAAACAAAAACTATTTTTTCTT
TAATTTCTTTTTTTACTTTCTATTTTTAATTTATATATTTATATTAAAAAATTTAAATTATAATTATTTT
TATAGCACGTGATGAAAAGGACCCAGGTGGCACTTTTCGGGGAAATGTGCGCGGAACCCCTATTTGTTTA
TTTTTCTAAATACATTCAAATATGTATCCGCTCATGAGACAATAACCCTGATAAATGCTTCAATAATATT
GAAAAAGGAAGAGTATGAGTATTCAACATTTCCGTGTCGCCCTTATTCCCTTTTTTGCGGCATTTTGCCT
TCCTGTTTTTGCTCACCCAGAAACGCTGGTGAAAGTAAAAGATGCTGAAGATCAGTTGGGTGCACGAGTG
GGTTACATCGAACTGGATCTCAACAGCGGTAAGATCCTTGAGAGTTTTCGCCCCGAAGAACGTTTTCCAA
TGATGAGCACTTTTAAAGTTCTGCTATGTGGCGCGGTATTATCCCGTATTGACGCCGGGCAAGAGCAACT
CGGTCGCCGCATACACTATTCTCAGAATGACTTGGTTGAGTACTCACCAGTCACAGAAAAGCATCTTACG
GATGGCATGACAGTAAGAGAATTATGCAGTGCTGCCATAACCATGAGTGATAACACTGCGGCCAACTTAC
TTCTGACAACGATCGGAGGACCGAAGGAGCTAACCGCTTTTTTGCACAACATGGGGGATCATGTAACTCG
CCTTGATCGTTGGGAACCGGAGCTGAATGAAGCCATACCAAACGACGAGCGTGACACCACGATGCCTGTA
GCAATGGCAACAACGTTGCGCAAACTATTAACTGGCGAACTACTTACTCTAGCTTCCCGGCAACAATTAA
TAGACTGGATGGAGGCGGATAAAGTTGCAGGACCACTTCTGCGCTCGGCCCTTCCGGCTGGCTGGTTTAT
TGCTGATAAATCTGGAGCCGGTGAGCGTGGGTCTCGCGGTATCATTGCAGCACTGGGGCCAGATGGTAAG
CCCTCCCGTATCGTAGTTATCTACACGACGGGGAGTCAGGCAACTATGGATGAACGAAATAGACAGATCG
CTGAGATAGGTGCCTCACTGATTAAGCATTGGTAACTGTCAGACCAAGTTTACTCATATATACTTTAGAT
TGATTTAAAACTTCATTTTTAATTTAAAAGGATCTAGGTGAAGATCCTTTTTGATAATCTCATGACCAAA
ATCCCTTAACGTGAGTTTTCGTTCCACTGAGCGTCAGACCCCGTAGAAAAGATCAAAGGATCTTCTTGAG
ATCCTTTTTTTCTGCGCGTAATCTGCTGCTTGCAAACAAAAAAACCACCGCTACCAGCGGTGGTTTGTTT
GCCGGATCAAGAGCTACCAACTCTTTTTCCGAAGGTAACTGGCTTCAGCAGAGCGCAGATACCAAATACT
GTCCTTCTAGTGTAGCCGTAGTTAGGCCACCACTTCAAGAACTCTGTAGCACCGCCTACATACCTCGCTC
TGCTAATCCTGTTACCAGTGGCTGCTGCCAGTGGCGATAAGTCGTGTCTTACCGGGTTGGACTCAAGACG
ATAGTTACCGGATAAGGCGCAGCGGTCGGGCTGAACGGGGGGTTCGTGCACACAGCCCAGCTTGGAGCGA
ACGACCTACACCGAACTGAGATACCTACAGCGTGAGCTATGAGAAAGCGCCACGCTTCCCGAAGGGAGAA
AGGCGGACAGGTATCCGGTAAGCGGCAGGGTCGGAACAGGAGAGCGCACGAGGGAGCTTCCAGGGGGAAA
CGCCTGGTATCTTTATAGTCCTGTCGGGTTTCGCCACCTCTGACTTGAGCGTCGATTTTTGTGATGCTCG
TCAGGGGGGCGGAGCCTATGGAAAAACGCCAGCAACGCGGCCTTTTTACGGTTCCTGGCCTTTTGCTGGC
CTTTTGCTCACATGTTCTTTCCTGCGTTATCCCCTGATTCTGTGGATAACCGTATTACCGCCTTTGAGTG
AGCTGATACCGCTCGCCGCAGCCGAACGACCGAGCGCAGCGAGTCAGTGAGCGAGGAAGCGGAAGAGCGC
CCAATACGCAAACCGCCTCTCCCCGCGCGTTGGCCGATTCATTAATGCAGCTGGCACGACAGGTTTCCCG
ACTGGAAAGCGGGCAGTGAGCGCAACGCAATTAATGTGAGTTACCTCACTCATTAGGCACCCCAGGCTTT
ACACTTTATGCTTCCGGCTCCTATGTTGTGTGGAATTGTGAGCGGATAACAATTTCACACAGGAAACAGC
TATGACCATGATTACGCCAAGCGCGCAATTAACCCTCACTAAAGGGAACAAAAGCTGGAGCTCCACCGCG
GTGGCGGCCGCTCTAGAACTAGTGGATCCCCCGATTACGCCAAGCTATCAACTTTGTATAGAAAAGTTGA
ACGAGAAACGTAAAATGATATAAATATCAATATATTAAATTAGATTTTGCATAAAAAACAGACTACATAA
TACTGTAAAACACAACATATCCAGTCACTATGGTCGACCGACAGCCTTCCAAATGTTCTTCTCAAACGGA
ATCGTCGTATCCAGCCTACTCGCTATTGTCCTCAATGCCGTATTAAATCATAAAAAGAAATAAGAAAAAG
AGGTGCGAGCCTCTTTTTTGTGTGACAAAATAAAAACATCTACCTATTCATATACGCTAGTGTCATAGTC
CTGAAAATCATCTGCATCAAGAACAATTTCACAACTCTTATACTTTTCTCTTACAAGTCGTTCGGCTTCA
TCTGGATTTTCAGCCTCTATACTTACTAAACGTGATAAAGTTTCTGTAATTTCTACTGTATCGACCTGCA
GACTGGCTGTGTATAAGGGAGCCTGACATTTATATTCCCCAGAACATCAGGTTAATGGCGTTTTTGATGT
CATTTTCGCGGTGGCTGAGATCAGCCACTTCTTCCCCGATAACGGAGACCGGCACACTGGCCATATCGGT
GGTCATCATGCGCCAGCTTTCATCCCCGATATGCACCACCGGGTAAAGTTCACGGGAGACTTTATCTGAC
AGCAGACGTGCACTGGCCAGGGGGATCACCATCCGTCGCCCGGGCGTGTCAATAATATCACTCTGTACAT
CCACAAACAGACGATAACGGCTCTCTCTTTTATAGGTGTAAACCTTAAACTGCATTTCACCAGCCCCTGT
TCTCGTCAGCAAAAGAGCCGTTCATTTCAATAAACCGGGCGACCTCAGCCATCCCTTCCTGATTTTCCGC
TTTCCAGCGTTCGGCACGCAGACGACGGGCTTCATTCTGCATGGTTGTGCTTACCAGACCGGAGATATTG
ACATCATATATGCCTTGAGCAACTGATAGCTGTCGCTGTCAACTGTCACTGTAATACGCTGCTTCATAGC
ATACCTCTTTTTGACATACTTCGGGTATACATATCAGTATATATTCTTATACCGCAAAAATCAGCGCGCA
AATACGCATACTGTTATCTGGCTTTTAGTAAGCCGGATCCACGCGGCGTTTACGCCCCCCCTGCCACTCA
TCGCAGTACTGTTGTAATTCATTAAGCATTCTGCCGACATGGAAGCCATCACAAACGGCATGATGAACCT
GAATCGCCAGCGGCATCAGCACCTTGTCGCCTTGCGTATAATATTTGCCCATGGTGAAAACGGGGGCGAA
GAAGTTGTCCATATTGGCCACGTTTAAATCAAAACTGGTGAAACTCACCCAGGGATTGGCTGAGACGAAA
AACATATTCTCAATAAACCCTTTAGGGAAATAGGCCAGGTTTTCACCGTAACACGCCACATCTTGCGAAT
ATATGTGTAGAAACTGCCGGAAATCGTCGTGGTATTCACTCCAGAGCGATGAAAACGTTTCAGTTTGCTC
ATGGAAAACGGTGTAACAAGGGTGAACACTATCCCATATCACCAGCTCACCGTCTTTCATTGCCATACGG
AATTCCGGATGAGCATTCATCAGGCGGGCAAGAATGTGAATAAAGGCCGGATAAAACTTGTGCTTATTTT
TCTTTACGGTCTTTAAAAAGGCCGTAATATCCAGCTGAACGGTCTGGTTATAGGTACATTGAGCAACTGA
CTGAAATGCCTCAAAATGTTCTTTACGATGCCATTGGGATATATCAACGGTGGTATATCCAGTGATTTTT
TTCTCCATTTTAGCTTCCTTAGCTCCTGAAAATCTCGATAACTCAAAAAATACGCCCGGTAGTGATCTTA
TTTCATTATGGTGAAAGTTGGAACCTCTTACGTGCCGATCAACGTCTCATTTTCGCCAAAAGTTGGCCCA
GGGCTTCCCGGTATCAACAGGGACACCAGGATTTATTTATTCTGCGAAGTGATCTTCCGTCACAGGTATT
TATTCGGCGCAAAGTGCGTCGGGTGATGCTGCCAACTTACGGCCGCCATAGTGACTGGATATGTTGTGTT
TTACAGTATTATGTAGTCTGTTTTTTATGCAAAATCTAATTTAATATATTGATATTTATATCATTTTACG
TTTCTCGTTCAACTTTATTATACATAGTTGATAATTCACTGGCCGTCGGGGCTGCAGGAATTCGATATCA
AGCTTATCGATACCGTCGACCTCGAGTCATGTAATTAGTTATGTCACGCTTACATTCACGCCCTCCCCCC
ACATCCGCTCTAACCGAAAAGGAAGGAGTTAGACAACCTGAAGTCTAGGTCCCTATTTATTTTTTTATAG
TTATGTTAGTATTAAGAACGTTATTTATATTTCAAATTTTTCTTTTTTTTCTGTACAGACGCGTGTACGC
ATGTAACATTATACTGAAAACCTTGCTTGAGAAGGTTTTGGGACGCTCGAAGGCTTTAATTTGCGGCCGG
TACCCAATTCGCCCTATAGTGAGTCGTATTACGCGCGCTCACTGGCCGTCGTTTTACAACGTCGTGACTG
GGAAAACCCTGGCGTTACCCAACTTAATCGCCTTGCAGCACATCCCCCTTTCGCCAGCTGGCGTAATAGC
GAAGAGGCCCGCACCGATCGCCCTTCCCAACAGTTGCGCAGCCTGAATGGCGAATGGCGCG
[124 nt withheld, positions 5522-5645]
C
[91 nt withheld, positions 5647-5737]
A
[49 nt withheld, positions 5739-5787]
CCTTTGACGTTGGAGTCCACGTTCTTT
[37 nt withheld, positions 5815-5851]
ACCCTATCTCGGTCTATTCTTTTGATTTATAAGGGATTTTGCCGATTTCGGCCTATTGGTTAAAAAATGA
GCTGATTTAACAAAAATTTAACGCGAATTTTAACAAAATATTAACGTTTACAATTTCCTGATGCGGTATT
TTCTCCTTACGCATCTGTGCGGTATTTCACACCGCATAGCTAGTGGATCTGATATCATCGATGAATTCGA
GCTCGTTTTCGACACTGGATGGCGGCGTTAGTATCGAATCGACAGCAGTATAGCGACCAGCATTCACATA
CGATTGACGCATGATATTACTTTCTGCGCACTTAACTTCGCATCTGGGCAGATGATGTCGAGGCGAAAAA
AAATATAAATCACGCTAACATTTGATTAAAATAGAACAACTACAATATAAAAAAACTATACAAATGACAA
GTTCTTGAAAACAAGAATCTTTTTATTGTCAGTACTGATTAGGGGCAGGGCATGCTCATGTAGAGCGCCT
GCTCGCCGTCCGAGGCGGTGCCGTCGTACAGGGCGGTGTCCAGGCCGCAGAGGGTGAACCCCATCCGCCG
GTACGCGTGGATCGCCGGTGCGTTGACGTTGGTGACCTCCAGCCAGAGGTGCCCGGCGCCCCGCTCGCGG
GCGAACTCCGTCGCGAGCCCCATCAACGCGCGCCCGACCCCGTGCCCCCGGTGCTCCGGGGCGACCTCGA
TGTCCTCGACGGTCAGCCGGCGGTTCCAGCCGGAGTACGAGACGACCACGAAGCCCGCCAGGTCGCCGTC
GTCCCCGTACGCGACGAACGTCCGGGAGTCCGGGTCGCCGTCCTCCCCGTCGTCCGATTCGTCGTCCGAT
TCGTCGTCGGGGAACACCTTGGTCAGGGGCGGGTCCACCGGCACCTCCCGCAGGGTGAAGCCGTCCCCGG
TGGCGGTGACGCGGAAGACGGTGTCGGTGGTGAAGGACCCATCCAGTGCCTCGATGGCCTCGGCGTCCCC
CGGGACACTGGTGCGGTACCGGTAAGCCGTGTCGTCAAGAGTGGTACCCATGGTTGTTTATGTTCGGATG
TGATGTGAGAACTGTATCCTAGCAAGATTTTAAAAGGAAGTATATGAAAGAAGAACCTCAGTGGCAAATC
CTAACCTTTTATATTTCTCTACAGGGGCGCGGCGTGGGGACAATTCAACGCGTCTGTGAGGGGAGCGTTT
CCCTGCTCGCAGGTCTGCAGCGAGGAGCCGTAATTTTTGCTTCGCGCCGTGCGGCCATCAAAATGTATGG
ATGCAAATGATTATACATGGGGATGTATGGGCTAAATGTACGGGCGACAGTCACATCATGCCCCTGAGCT
GCGCACGTCAAGACTGTCAAGGAGGGTATTCTGGGCCTCCATGTCGCTGGCCGGGTGACCCGGCGGGGAC
AAGGCAAGCTAAACAGATCTTGAAAAGCTGTGGTATGGTGCACTCTCAGTACAATCTGCTCTGATGCCGC
ATAGTTAAGCCAGCCCCGACACCCGCCAACACCCGCTGACGCGCCCTGACGGGCTTGTCTGCTCCCGGCA
TCCGCTTACAGACAAGCTGTGACCGTCTCCGGGAGCTGCATGTGTCAGAGGTTTTCACCGTCATCACCGA
AACGCGCGA
Features (pLannotate 1.2.2; 29 found; start..end, strand, type, name):
     70..573     -  misc_feature   CEN/ARS: S. cerevisiae CEN6 centromere fused to an autonomously replicating sequence
    610..714     +  promoter       AmpR promoter: bla
    715..1575    +  CDS            AmpR: β-lactamase; bla; confers resistance to ampicillin, carbenicillin, and related antibiotics
   1746..2334    +  rep_origin     ori: high-copy-number ColE1/pMB1/pBR322/pUC origin of replication
   2517..2609    +  CDS            lacI (fragment): lac repressor; lacI; The lac repressor binds to the lac operator to inhibit transcription in E. coli. This inhibition can be relieved by adding lactose or isopropyl-β-D-thiogalactopyranoside (IPTG).
   2622..2643    +  protein_bind   CAP binding site: CAP binding activates transcription in the presence of cAMP. E. coli catabolite activator protein
   2658..2688    +  promoter       lac promoter: promoter for the E. coli lac operon
   2696..2712    +  protein_bind   lac operator: The lac repressor binds to the lac operator to inhibit transcription in E. coli. This inhibition can be relieved by adding lactose or isopropyl-β-D-thiogalactopyranoside (IPTG). lac repressor encoded by lacI
   2757..2775    +  promoter       T3 promoter: promoter for bacteriophage T3 RNA polymerase
   2788..2833    +  misc_feature   MCS (fragment): pBluescript multiple cloning site
   2849..2869    +  protein_bind   attB4: mutant version of attB; core recombination site for the Gateway® BP reaction BP Clonase™
   2853..2972    +  protein_bind   attR1: mutant version of attR; recombination site for the Gateway® LR reaction LR Clonase™
   3127..3279    -  CDS            dpnD (fragment): DPND_STRPN - Protein predicted: Swiss-Prot protein existence level 4. From Streptococcus pneumoniae serotype 4 (strain ATCC BAA-334 / TIGR4).
   3323..3625    -  CDS            ccdB: CCDB_ECOLI - Also known as G, letB, letD. Experimental evidence at protein level: Swiss-Prot protein existence level 1. Toxic component of a type II toxin-antitoxin (TA) system, functioning in plasmid maintainence. Responsible for the post- segregational killing (PSK) of plasmid-free cells, also referred to as a plasmid addiction system. Half-life of over 2 hours. Cell killing by CcdB is accompanied by filamentation, defects in chromosome and plasmid segregation, defects in cell division, formation of anucleate cells, decreased DNA synthesis and plasmid loss. Interferes with the activity of DN
   3630..3788    -  CDS            ccdA (fragment): CCDA_ECO57 - Also known as H, letA. Experimental evidence at protein level: Swiss-Prot protein existence level 1. Antitoxin component of a type II toxin-antitoxin (TA) system which inhibits the post-segregational killing (PSK) of plasmid-free cells, also referred to as a plasmid addiction system. Binds to and blocks the activity of CcdB; will also remove bound CcdB protein from the CcdB-GyrA complex by forming a CcdA-CcdB complex, a process termed rejuvenation. Functions as a transcriptional corepressor for the ccdAB operon, repression also requires CcdB (By similarity). From Escherichia coli
   3970..4628    -  CDS            CmR: chloramphenicol acetyltransferase; cat; confers resistance to chloramphenicol
   4629..4731    -  promoter       cat promoter: promoter of the E. coli cat gene encoding chloramphenicol acetyltransferase
   4877..5000    -  protein_bind   attR3: mutant version of attR; recombination site for the Gateway® LR reaction LR Clonase™
   5019..5066    +  misc_feature   MCS (fragment): pBluescript multiple cloning site
   5067..5314    +  terminator     CYC1 terminator: S. cerevisiae CYC1; transcription terminator for CYC1
   5333..5351    -  promoter       T7 promoter: promoter for bacteriophage T7 RNA polymerase
   5359..5514    +  CDS            lacZα (fragment): LacZα fragment of β-galactosidase; lacZ fragment
   5522..5977    +  rep_origin     f1 ori (sequence partly withheld): f1 bacteriophage origin of replication; arrow indicates direction of (+) strand synthesis
   5978..6029    -  misc_feature   bom (fragment): basis of mobility region from pBR322
   6107..6304    -  terminator     TEF terminator: Ashbya gossypii TEF terminator
   6312..6876    -  CDS            NrsR (fragment): nourseothricin acetyltransferase; Streptomyces noursei nat1; confers resistance to nourseothricin
   6883..7226    -  promoter       TEF promoter: Ashbya gossypii TEF promoter
   7285..7334    -  misc_feature   bom (fragment): basis of mobility region from pBR322
   7436..1       -  CDS            rop (fragment) (across the origin): Rop protein, which maintains plasmids at low copy number; rop
