[The description below was written by a language model from this plasmid's Addgene catalogue record and pLannotate feature annotations shown in this document.]
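Description:
p41Nat 3-F GW is an empty yeast expression backbone of 7,470 bp derived from pRS416, built as a destination vector for three-fragment (MultiSite) Gateway recombination. It is a yeast–E. coli shuttle plasmid. A CEN6/ARS element provides stable, low-copy centromeric maintenance in Saccharomyces cerevisiae, while a ColE1/pUC-type origin and an ampicillin resistance gene support propagation in bacteria. An f1 origin from the pBluescript-style parent is also present. Yeast selection does not use an auxotrophic marker. Instead it relies on a dominant drug marker, the nourseothricin (clonNat) acetyltransferase gene flanked by the Ashbya gossypii TEF promoter and terminator, which allows use in prototrophic or wild strains.

The Gateway cassette sits within the remnants of the pBluescript polylinker, between the T3 and T7 promoters. It is bounded by two mutant attR sites, which the automated annotation labels attR1 (overlapping an attB4 core match) and attR3. Between them lie the chloramphenicol acetyltransferase gene with its cat promoter and the ccdB toxin gene. The cassette explains the recorded dual chloramphenicol and ampicillin selection and the need for a ccdB-tolerant bacterial strain. After an LR reaction replaces it with the assembled entry fragments, ccdB counterselection removes unrecombined vector in standard strains.

A CYC1 transcription terminator lies immediately downstream of the cassette, but no yeast promoter is annotated upstream. The promoter is therefore presumably supplied as one of the three inserted fragments, for example in a promoter, coding sequence and tag arrangement, although the record does not state this. The short lacI, lacZα, rop, bom and dpnD annotations are backbone or cassette remnants.
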