Addgene plasmid #58553: p41Nat 3-F GW
Purpose: (Empty Backbone) CEN vector with clonNat resistance marker for triple Gateway insertion
Depositing lab: Leonid Kruglyak. Depositing organization: Princeton University.
Backbone
  Vector backbone: pRS416
  Backbone size (bp): 7470
  Modifications to backbone: Insertion of 3-fragment Gateway cassette and clonNat resistance gene
  Vector type: Yeast Expression
  Selectable markers: ClonNat
Growth in bacteria
  Bacterial resistance: Chloramphenicol and Ampicillin, 25 & 100 μg/mL
  Growth temperature: 37°C
  Growth strain: ccdB Survival
  Copy number: Low Copy
Gene/Insert
  Cloning method: Restriction Enzyme
Terms and licenses: Academic/Nonprofit Terms; Industry Terms: Not Available to Industry
How to cite: p41Nat 3-F GW was a gift from Leonid Kruglyak (Addgene plasmid # 58553 ; http://n2t.net/addgene:58553 ; RRID:Addgene_58553)
