>Addgene plasmid #58553 | p41Nat 3-F GW | addgene partial sequence | sequence record 95443 | CAT-R 5'-GCAACTGACTGAAATGCCTC-3'
CGGTGGTATATCCAGTGATTTTTTTCTCCATTTTAGCTTCCTTAGCTCCTGAAAATCTCGATAACTCAAA
AAATACGCCCGGTAGTGATCTTATTTCATTATGGTGAAAGTTGGAACCTCTTACGTGCCGATCAACGTCT
CATTTTCGCCAAAAGTTGGCCCAGGGCTTCCCGGTATCAACAGGGACACCAGGATTTATTTATTCTGCGA
AGTGATCTTCCGTCACAGGTATTTATTCGGCGCAAAGTGCGTCGGGTGATGCTGCCAACTTACGGCCGCC
ATAGTGACTGGATATGTTGTGTTTTACAGTATTATGTAGTCTGTTTTTTATGCAAAATCTAATTTAATAT
ATTGATATTTATATCATTTTACGTTTCTCGTTCAACTTTATTATACATAGTTGATAATTCACTGGCCGTC
GGGGCTGCAGGAATTCGATATCAAGCTTATCGATACCGTCGACCTCGAGTCATGTAATTAGTTATGTCAC
GCTTACATTCACGCCCTCCCCCCACATCCGCTCTAACCGAAAAGGAAGGAGTTAGACAACCTGAAGTCTA
GGTCCCTATTTATTTTTTTATAGTTATGTTAGTATTAAGAACGTTATTTATATTTCAAA
