>Addgene plasmid #58553 | p41Nat 3-F GW | addgene partial sequence | sequence record 98858 | CAT-F 5'-GTTTGTGATGGCTTCCATGTC-3'
GATAACAGTATGCGTATTTGCGCGCTGATTTTTGCGGTATAAGAATATATACTGATATGTATACCCGAAG
TATGTCAAAAAGAGGTATGCTATGAAGCAGCGTATTACAGTGACAGTTGACAGCGACAGCTATCAGTTGC
TCAAGGCATATATGATGTCAATATCTCCGGTCTGGTAAGCACAACCATGCAGAATGAAGCCCGTCGTCTG
CGTGCCGAACGCTGGAAAGCGGAAAATCAGGAAGGGATGGCTGAGGTCGCCCGGTTTATTGAAATGAACG
GCTCTTTTGCTGACGAGAACAGGGGCTGGTGAAATGCAGTTTAAGGTTTACACCTATAAAAGAGAGAGCC
GTTATCGTCTGTTTGTGGATGTACAGAGTGATATTATTGACACGCCCGGGCGACGGATGGTGATCCCCCT
GGCCAGTGCACGTCTGCTGTCAGATAAAGTCTCCCGTGAACTTTACCCGGTGGTGCATATCGGGGATGAA
AGCTGGCGCATGATGACCACCGATATGGCCAGTGTGCCGGTCTCCGTTATCGGGGAA
